Addgene plasmid #64145: pGAD-hPLEKHM1
Purpose: For yeast two hybrid
Depositing lab: Tamotsu Yoshimori. Depositing organization: The University of Osaka. Publication: Rubicon and PLEKHM1 negatively regulate the endocytic/autophagic pathway via a novel Rab7-binding domain. Tabata K, Matsunaga K, Sakane A, Sasaki T, Noda T, Yoshimori T. Mol Biol Cell. 2010 Dec;21(23):4162-72. doi: 10.1091/mbc.E10-06-0495. Epub 2010 Oct 13. PubMed 20943950.
Backbone
  Vector backbone: pGAD-C1
  Backbone size w/o insert (bp): 6667
  Vector type: Yeast Expression
Growth in bacteria
  Bacterial resistance: Ampicillin, 100 μg/mL
  Growth temperature: 37°C
  Growth strain: DH5alpha
  Copy number: Unknown
Gene/Insert
  Gene/Insert name: PLEKHM1 (alt name: Pleckstrin homology domain-containing family M member 1)
  Species: H. sapiens (human)
  Entrez Gene: PLEKHM1 (a.k.a. AP162, B2, OPTA3, OPTB6)
  Promoter: ADH
  Tag / fusion protein: GAL4 activation domain (N terminal on insert)
  Cloning method: Restriction Enzyme; 5′ cloning site ClaI (unknown if destroyed); 3′ cloning site SalI (unknown if destroyed)
  Sequencing primers: 5′ N/A
Resource information
  A portion of this plasmid was derived from a plasmid made by: Kazusa DNA Research Institute (Kisarazu, Japan)
Terms and licenses: Academic/Nonprofit Terms; Industry Terms: Not Available to Industry
How to cite: pGAD-hPLEKHM1 was a gift from Tamotsu Yoshimori (Addgene plasmid # 64145 ; http://n2t.net/addgene:64145 ; RRID:Addgene_64145)
