[The description below was written by a language model from this plasmid's Addgene catalogue record.]
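Description:
pGAD-hPLEKHM1 is a yeast expression plasmid built for yeast two-hybrid assays, made by inserting human PLEKHM1 (pleckstrin homology domain-containing family M member 1) into the pGAD-C1 backbone, which is about 6.7 kb without the insert. The coding sequence was cloned by restriction digestion between ClaI and SalI sites, placing it downstream of and in frame with the GAL4 transcriptional activation domain, so the protein is produced as an N-terminally tagged GAL4 AD fusion. Expression in yeast is driven by the ADH promoter. In bacteria the plasmid is maintained under ampicillin selection. The record does not list the yeast selectable marker, the yeast or bacterial origins of replication, or the copy number, and no feature table is provided, so these elements cannot be confirmed here. Part of the plasmid was derived from material from an outside DNA research institute, although the record does not specify which part.

In a two-hybrid experiment, this construct serves as the activation-domain ("prey") partner. When co-expressed with a protein fused to the GAL4 DNA-binding domain, a physical interaction between the two brings the activation domain to GAL4-responsive promoters and switches on reporter genes in the host strain, giving a growth or colour readout. The associated publication concerns Rubicon and PLEKHM1 as negative regulators of the endocytic and autophagic pathway through a Rab7-binding domain, which suggests the plasmid was used to test PLEKHM1 binding to partners such as Rab7, though the record itself states only that it is intended for yeast two-hybrid work.
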