>Addgene plasmid #64145 | pGAD-hPLEKHM1 | addgene partial sequence | sequence record 109753 | yADH1-F 5'-ATACGGCCTTCCTTCCAGTT-3'
AGTATAAATAGACCTGCAATTATTAATCTTTTGTTTCCTCGTCATTGTTCTCGTTCCCTTTCTTCCTTGT
TTCTTTTTCTGCACAATATTTCAAGCTATACCAAGCATACAATCAACTCCAAGCTTTGCAAAGATGGATA
AAGCGGAATTAATTCCCGAGCCTCCAAAAAAGAAGAGAAAGGTCGAATTGGGTACCGCCGCCAATTTTAA
TCAAAGTGGGAATATTGCTGATAGCTCATTGTCCTTCACTTTCACTAACAGTAGCAACGGTCCGAACCTC
ATAACAACTCAAACAAATTCTCAAGCGCTTTCACAACCAATTGCCTCCTCTAACGTTCATGATAACTTCA
TGAATAATGAAATCACGGCTAGTAAAATTGATGATGGTAATAATTCAAAACCACTGTCACCTGGTTGGAC
GGACCAAACTGCGTATAACGCGTTTGGAATCACTACAGGGATGTTTAATACCACTACAATGGATGATGTA
TATAACTATCTATTCGATGATGAAGATACCCCACCAAACCCAAAAAAAGAGATCGAATTCCCCGGGGGAT
CCATCGATATGCTTTCAGTGGTGGAGAATGGACTGGACCCCCAGGCTGCCATCCCGGTCATCAAGAAGAA
GCTGGTGGGATCCGTGAAGGCCTTGCAGAAGCAGTACGTGTCCCTGGACACGGTGGTCACTAGTGAAGAC
GGAGATGCCAACACCATGTGCAGCGCCCTGGAGGCCGTATTTATCCATGGCCTGCACGCCAAGCACATCC
GAGCTGAGGCCGGAGGAAA
