>Addgene plasmid #64145 | pGAD-hPLEKHM1 | addgene partial sequence | sequence record 109874 | pHybLex_rev 5'-GAGTCACTTTAAAATTTGTATACAC-3'
AATCATAAATCATAAGAAATTCGCTTATTTAGAAGTGTCAACAACGTATCTACCAACGATTTGACCCTTT
TCCATCTTTTCGTAAATTTCTGGCAAGGTAGACAAGCCGACAACCTTGATTGGAGACTTGACCAAACCTC
TGGCGAAGAAGTCCAAAGCTTCTGAATAAGCCCTCGTAATATATTTTCATGAAGAATTTAGGTCCAAAAA
AAAGATGGGCATTAATTCTAGTCATTTAAAAAATTCTATAGATCAGAGGTTACATGGCCAAGATTGAAAC
TTAGAGGAGTATAGTTACATAAAAGAAGGCAAAACGATGTATAAATGAAAGAAATTGAGATGGTGCACGA
TGCACAGTTGAAGTGAACTTGCGGGGTTTTTCAGTATCTACGATTCATAGATCTCTGCAGGTCGACTCAG
GCGAAAATGTTCTGTTCCTGGTACTTGCGCCGGCGGGCACAGCGGGGGCAGCCCTTCTTCACCACAGCCT
GGCAGCTCTGGTGGAAGACGGTCTTGCACTCGGCACACCTGACTGTGGTGTCAAACTCAAAGGGGAAGAT
GATGTCGTGGTGCTGGCAGATCTGGCAGATGAAGCCGCGCTGGGTGCACAGGTCGCAGTGGTAGACATGC
TGGGAGGCAAATTCAATCAGGGCCTTGAGGAATCCTTCATACACCCCGTCTGCGATCTGTTGGAGGTCAG
CAACACTGAACCTATGCGGAGATTCCAAGAGATAATTCCTGTGGTTGAGCCTCTTGCTGAGCTCCTTCAG
GGCGCCACTCCGGCACAGGCCCAGGTAATCCCCCAGGAGCTTCAGCTGCTCCCGTCTCCTCCCAATGAGG
TGCATCCGCTCCACATGCTCGTACAGAGACGCGTTCACCATCTGCAGGTTGATGAGGGGCTGG
